>Addgene plasmid #197596 | pDV12 [psng-1::SNG-1::CRY2olig(535)] | addgene full sequence | sequence record 410704 | Addgene NGS Result
CTGCAGAGAGCGTGTTCTGTTTAGGGAAATGCATGCCCTGTACATCATCTTCCGTTGAATTTTAATTACT
TCTACTAAACATTTTTTTGCTTGACTTTTTTTGCAAAGACTAATATTTTTTCTGAATAAATAAGTCTGTT
GTTTCCTGCACTATTCTGGCATATTTCCTTCCTTTTAATTAGTGAAGTAGTTCCTTTTTTCATCTGATGC
TTGTTTTTTCAAGATACGTCATGTTCTAACTGAAAACAAACATTTTCTTTAGATTCAATTTTTCTTTAGA
CTCAATTTTAGGTTGACGTTTAGGTTTTAAAAAAATTTCATTCAGGTTTGTTTCAAATGTTTAAAAACTT
TTATTTTCCACTGAATGAAAACTATTAATATTAAGCAGTACACAAAATGAAAGGTGGATTAGTGAAGTTT
TTTTTTCTTTTTTGAAGAAAAGGCTTCATATATGTTTAAATTGTCAAAAAGTAATATCGAAAACTGAAAG
GGTTTGGATCGTTTTGAGTTGTTTGCAGCAGTACAATTTTTTACAATTACACATTTAATGCAGGCACCAT
AATGTTTTCAAATTGCTTAGCAGGTCAGTATTCTATGCAATTGTTTATAAAAAGTTATATTTTTCATGAT
TGATTCTCTGTTTCCAGCTCAGTTACTGATCAATTCAATAGACGTAATTTAATAACAAATATGCCGCGTT
TTTCAATTTTTCACATAAGCGTTCTTGTTCTTGACCAAATCATTTCTCTCCGAAACCGCAAAATTTCCCA
TATCTGCGCCGGTTATTGAATATTCATTGGTTTGAGCTCACTTTTCATCGTTCCATAGTCGGTTTCCTCA
TTCAATTTTCATTAATAATTCAGTATGCATTCACTAAATTTGTCTCCACGGTGATTTAATGAACAAGTCT
TTAATGAATTTAATGCTGCCTGCGGACAAGCTAGATTTAGATGTTCTAATGAATCATCTTTTTAGAATTC
ATATGTTATTAATGAAACTTCCTTTTATCCCTCTCTTTTCATTGCACCAGAGACTTTCAACTTCCGGAAG
AAAGAATTCGTTGAAAAGTGCTTCCAAATCGACTGGCTTCTTTTACTACAGGAGGACCCTTTGCTCTGCT
TTTCGCCGTCTGTCGTTTTTTTTTACGCTTTCCCTTCATGGTCGCACTGGGAGGGGAGCCTTCTGCGCAA
AGTTGTGGGCATGAAGAGTGGCTCCGTCCTTCGTCTTCTTTTTCCCCGCTACTTCTTCATCTTCGCTTTC
GGCGTCGTCTTCTCCTTCTCGGCGAGCAGAGAGTGCCTCTATCTTTCTTTTCTTCACTGGATGTGTATAT
GGCGTTTAGAAGTAGAAGCATTCGTGGGACGCACTGAATGTCTTGGAAGAAAGAAAGGAGAAAAGAAGCT
CAAGATTACACGCTTTCGTTCTTTTCGTTCTTTTCATTTCATCTTTTCTTTTGGTCCTTCCGTTTCAATA
TTTTGTATTTACAATGTTCTTCATTTCATTCCAGCTCATTCCATTTAATACTTAGTATGTCTAACAGAAT
CTGAACACCTCTGACCCCAGTTATCCTAATCTCTATTGTGTGCAAATCTGCATATATTTTTAATCCTCTA
TATTTCTTTTATTTTAGCATGGAGAACGTGCGTGCTTATGGTGCCGGACTAGCTGGCGCCAATTTCGACA
AGAACACATTTTTCAAAAAACCAACGGTTTTGTTCAGGTGTGCTGCATTGGTGAGTTATTTTTTCTGTCT
TTGTGGCAAATAATAGACGTAAAAAGTATTTCTAAAAAACAACGAAAAACAAAATTGTTCTGCCTATACT
TTTTGAATTTGAAATAAATATTTTTCAGCTCTTCGGGCTCATACTTTGGTACTCGGTGCCAAAAGGTGGT
TGGCACAAACCAAGCGACGCCATTCATCCGGTATCAAATTACCCACCCAGAGACGAATTTGGGGAAGAAA
AATTATTATTTTTGACAGGTGTGCCTTTATGGAAGGAGCTCGTCAACATGCTCGTTCGCCACCGCCGTTG
GCTTTTTTGCCGTCTGTGGAGCCATTGTTCTAATTGTTCTTGACGCCAAGATGGACCAAATCAGTTCGGT
GCCAACAAGAAGGAGAGCTGTCCTAGCAGATTTAGTTGTATCGGGTATTTAATTTGTGTGTGGAAAATTT
GAAAGTAAGAGAATTTCAGCAATTTTCACTGCCATATTTTTGATCGGTTTTTTCACATTCTGGTCCAAAT
TATCCGCCTTCGAAGTCGACGAAGACGACGAAAATCCAATAAAGACAAACAACGCGAAATTCGGAATTCT
CAGTGCTCTTCTCTCCTTTTTGGCTTGGGTGCGTCATGAAAAAAGTATAGAGGAATAGGGAAAACGGAGA
GGCATCTGTTATCTTTTGACAGAATCTTGAGTTGAAAAGCAACCTTTTTGGCCACTGTTATCGAGTGTTA
CACATCGTCTTTTAAGTGTCAACGTGAAAGGTTGGAGAGAATTTAGTGAAATATGATATAATTTAGTCCA
TCAGAAAGAGATTTGATACTCAAGCGGTTTTCAGTAGAGCATCAAATAGAGAATACTTGCAAATCAATTT
TGCACATTTTAGGGAGGTGCCGCATTTTTCGCATGGCGTCGTTACGAAGAAGGAAACCAAGCAACTCATG
AGCCCAATTACGATGAACATTTTGGACAAGTGTCGACAGACGTGCAAGATGGTTATGGATACGGAGGAGA
CTCAACCGGTTAGAATAATTTTAAACAAATAGAGAAAAAACTAGTTGAAAATTCTTATGAAAATCGGATC
TCAAATTCAGTTTGAAATTTCAAAATTCTGTGCAGAACACAACTACTCAATTTTTTAGTTCACCACTTTT
TCATTGTATTCTTATCACATTTTGTTCAACAAATCTTTAGAAAAACGTTTTACACGTATTATATAATTTT
TAAGTTTATGACTCTTGAGATATTACATGTTAAAATTGAGCAAAATAGCGTAGTACTAGTAGAACAAAAA
ATTGATATATCAAATATACCGGTGAAACCACAAATACTTCAAACTTTGTTAGAAGAATACACAAAAATAA
TATTTACAATAAACTTATCTGAAACTTCCCAGGAAGTTTGTTCACTTTTTCAAAAAATTATATATAAGCT
AGTTGAAACTTGTTTTACAATTTAAAAAAAAGCAATTTTTTTGAGTTTTCTCTGGAAGAAATATTTTTCA
TAAGTGAATATATGATTTTAGTGGTTTTGAGATTTTCTGCATTGAAAAAATTCATTTTTCTTAACATTTT
TTAGCAAAAACTTTTAAAAAAATCACACGTTGTTTTTTTCAGGAATCGGACATGTTGGCGCACCTCCACC
TCAATCCTCATACCAATCTGGTGCTGCACCACAAACCATGCAACAACCACCATCAAACCCATACACTCAG
TCGGAAGGATATGGTTATGGTGGCGGAGGGTCTGGTGGCGGAGGGTCCGGTGGCGGAGGGTCAGGGGTAC
CGATGAAGATGGACAAAAAGACTATAGTTTGGTTTAGAAGAGACCTAAGGATTGAGGATAATCCTGCATT
AGCAGCAGCTGCTCACGAAGGATCTGTTTTTCCTGTCTTCATTTGGTGTCCTGAAGAAGAAGGACAGTTT
TATCCTGGAAGAGCTTCAAGATGGTGGATGAAACAATCACTTGCTCACTTATCTCAATCCTTGAAGGCTC
TTGGATCTGACCTCACTTTAATCAAAACCCACAACACGATTTCAGCGATCTTGGATTGTATCCGCGTTAC
CGGTGCTACAAAAGTCGTCTTTAACCACCTCTATGATCCTGTTTCGTTAGTTCGGGACCATACCGTAAAG
GAGAAGCTGGTGGAACGTGGGATCTCTGTGCAAAGCTACAATGGAGATCTATTGTATGAACCGTGGGAGA
TATACTGCGAAAAGGGCAAACCTTTTACGAGTTTCAATTCTTACTGGAAGAAATGCTTAGATATGTCGAT
TGAATCCGTTATGCTTCCTCCTCCTTGGCGGTTGATGCCAATAACTGCAGCGGCTGAAGCGATTTGGGCG
TGTTCGATTGAAGAACTAGGGCTGGAGAATGAGGCCGAGAAACCGAGCAATGCGTTGTTAACTAGAGCTT
GGTCTCCAGGATGGAGCAATGCTGATAAGTTACTAAATGAGTTCATCGAGAAGCAGTTGATAGATTATGC
AAAGAACAGCAAGAAAGTTGTTGGGAATTCTACTTCACTACTTTCTCCGTATCTCCATTTCGGGGAAATA
AGCGTCAGACACGTTTTCCAGTGTGCCCGGATGAAACAAATTATATGGGCAAGAGATAAGAACAGTGAAG
GAGAAGAAAGTGCAGATCTTTTTCTTAGGGGAATCGGTTTAAGAGAGTATTCTCGGTATATATGTTTCAA
CTTCCCGTTTACTCACGAGCAATCGTTGTTGAGTCATCTTCGGTTTTTCCCTTGGGATGCTGATGTTGAT
AAGTTCAAGGCCTGGAGACAAGGCAGGACCGGTTATCCGTTGGTGGATGCCGGAATGAGAGAGCTTTGGG
CTACCGGATGGATGCATAACAGAATAAGAGTGATTGTTTCAAGCTTTGCTGTGAAGTTTCTTCTCCTTCC
ATGGAAATGGGGAATGAAGTATTTCTGGGATACACTTTTGGATGCTGATTTGGAATGTGACATCCTTGGC
TGGCAGTATATCTCTGGGAGTATCCCCGATGGCCACGAGCTTGATCGCTTGGACAATCCCGCGTTACAAG
GCGCCAAATATGACCCAGAAGGTGAGTACATAAGGCAATGGCTTCCCGAGCTTGCGAGATTGCCAACTGA
ATGGATCCATCATCCATGGGACGCTCCTTTAACCGTACTCAAAGCTTCTGGTGTGGAACTCGGAACAAAC
TATGCGAAACCCATTGTAGACATCGACACAGCTCGTGAGCTACTAGCTAAAGCTATTTCAAGAACCCGTG
GAGCACAGATCATGATCGGAGCAGCACCTGATGAGATTGTAGCAGATAGCTTCGAGGCCTTAGGGGCTAA
TACCATTAAAGAACCTGGTCTTTGCCCATCTGTGTCTTCTAATGACCAACAAGTACCTTCGGCTGTTTAA
CCTAGGGCCTGCAGGCCCGGGAGCATTCGTAGAATTCCAACTGAGCGCCGGTCGCTACCATTACCAACTT
GTCTGGTGTCAAAAATAATAGGGGCCGCTGTCATCAGAGTAAGTTTAAACTGAGTTCTACTAACTAACGA
GTAATATTTAAATTTTCAGCATCTCGCGCCCGTGCCTCTGACTTCTAAGTCCAATTACTCTTCAACATCC
CTACATGCTCTTTCTCCCTGTGCTCCCACCCCCTATTTTTGTTATTATCAAAAAACTTCTCTTAATTTCT
TTGTTTTTTAGCTTCTTTTAAGTCACCTCTAACAATGAAATTGTGTAGATTCAAAAATAGAATTAATTCG
TAATAAAAAGTCGAAAAAAATTGTGCTCCCTCCCCCCATTAATAATAATTCTATCCCAAAATCTACACAA
TGTTCTGTGTACACTTCTTATGTTTTTTACTTCTGATAAATTTTTTTGAAACATCATAGAAAAAACCGCA
CACAAAATACCTTATCATATGTTACGTTTCAGTTTATGACCGCAATTTTTATTTCTTCGCACGTCTGGGC
CTCTCATGACGTCAAATCATGCTCATCGTGAAAAAGTTTTGGAGTATTTTTGGAATTTTTCAATCAAGTG
AAAGTTTATGAAATTAATTTTCCTGCTTTTGCTTTTTGGGGTTTCCCCTATTGTTTGTCAAGATTTCGAG
GACGGCGTTTTTCTTGCTAAAATCACAAGTATTGATGAGCACGATGCAAGAAAGATCGGAAGAAGGTTTG
GGTTTGAGGCTCAGTGGAAGGTGAGTAGAAGTTGATAATTTGAAAGTGGAGTAGTGTCTATGGGGTTTTT
GCCTTAAATGACAGAATACATTCCCAATATACCAAACATAACTGTTTCCTACTAGTCGGCCGTACGGGCC
CTTTCGTCTCGCGCGTTTCGGTGATGACGGTGAAAACCTCTGACACATGCAGCTCCCGGAGACGGTCACA
GCTTGTCTGTAAGCGGATGCCGGGAGCAGACAAGCCCGTCAGGGCGCGTCAGCGGGTGTTGGCGGGTGTC
GGGGCTGGCTTAACTATGCGGCATCAGAGCAGATTGTACTGAGAGTGCACCATATGCGGTGTGAAATACC
GCACAGATGCGTAAGGAGAAAATACCGCATCAGGCGGCCTTAAGGGCCTCGTGATACGCCTATTTTTATA
GGTTAATGTCATGATAATAATGGTTTCTTAGACGTCAGGTGGCACTTTTCGGGGAAATGTGCGCGGAACC
CCTATTTGTTTATTTTTCTAAATACATTCAAATATGTATCCGCTCATGAGACAATAACCCTGATAAATGC
TTCAATAATATTGAAAAAGGAAGAGTATGAGTATTCAACATTTCCGTGTCGCCCTTATTCCCTTTTTTGC
GGCATTTTGCCTTCCTGTTTTTGCTCACCCAGAAACGCTGGTGAAAGTAAAAGATGCTGAAGATCAGTTG
GGTGCACGAGTGGGTTACATCGAACTGGATCTCAACAGCGGTAAGATCCTTGAGAGTTTTCGCCCCGAAG
AACGTTTTCCAATGATGAGCACTTTTAAAGTTCTGCTATGTGGCGCGGTATTATCCCGTATTGACGCCGG
GCAAGAGCAACTCGGTCGCCGCATACACTATTCTCAGAATGACTTGGTTGAGTACTCACCAGTCACAGAA
AAGCATCTTACGGATGGCATGACAGTAAGAGAATTATGCAGTGCTGCCATAACCATGAGTGATAACACTG
CGGCCAACTTACTTCTGACAACGATCGGAGGACCGAAGGAGCTAACCGCTTTTTTGCACAACATGGGGGA
TCATGTAACTCGCCTTGATCGTTGGGAACCGGAGCTGAATGAAGCCATACCAAACGACGAGCGTGACACC
ACGATGCCTGTAGCAATGGCAACAACGTTGCGCAAACTATTAACTGGCGAACTACTTACTCTAGCTTCCC
GGCAACAATTAATAGACTGGATGGAGGCGGATAAAGTTGCAGGACCACTTCTGCGCTCGGCCCTTCCGGC
TGGCTGGTTTATTGCTGATAAATCTGGAGCCGGTGAGCGTGGGTCTCGCGGTATCATTGCAGCACTGGGG
CCAGATGGTAAGCCCTCCCGTATCGTAGTTATCTACACGACGGGGAGTCAGGCAACTATGGATGAACGAA
ATAGACAGATCGCTGAGATAGGTGCCTCACTGATTAAGCATTGGTAACTGTCAGACCAAGTTTACTCATA
TATACTTTAGATTGATTTAAAACTTCATTTTTAATTTAAAAGGATCTAGGTGAAGATCCTTTTTGATAAT
CTCATGACCAAAATCCCTTAACGTGAGTTTTCGTTCCACTGAGCGTCAGACCCCGTAGAAAAGATCAAAG
GATCTTCTTGAGATCCTTTTTTTCTGCGCGTAATCTGCTGCTTGCAAACAAAAAAACCACCGCTACCAGC
GGTGGTTTGTTTGCCGGATCAAGAGCTACCAACTCTTTTTCCGAAGGTAACTGGCTTCAGCAGAGCGCAG
ATACCAAATACTGTTCTTCTAGTGTAGCCGTAGTTAGGCCACCACTTCAAGAACTCTGTAGCACCGCCTA
CATACCTCGCTCTGCTAATCCTGTTACCAGTGGCTGCTGCCAGTGGCGATAAGTCGTGTCTTACCGGGTT
GGACTCAAGACGATAGTTACCGGATAAGGCGCAGCGGTCGGGCTGAACGGGGGGTTCGTGCACACAGCCC
AGCTTGGAGCGAACGACCTACACCGAACTGAGATACCTACAGCGTGAGCTATGAGAAAGCGCCACGCTTC
CCGAAGGGAGAAAGGCGGACAGGTATCCGGTAAGCGGCAGGGTCGGAACAGGAGAGCGCACGAGGGAGCT
TCCAGGGGGAAACGCCTGGTATCTTTATAGTCCTGTCGGGTTTCGCCACCTCTGACTTGAGCGTCGATTT
TTGTGATGCTCGTCAGGGGGGCGGAGCCTATGGAAAAACGCCAGCAACGCGGCCTTTTTACGGTTCCTGG
CCTTTTGCTGGCCTTTTGCTCACATGTTCTTTCCTGCGTTATCCCCTGATTCTGTGGATAACCGTATTAC
CGCCTTTGAGTGAGCTGATACCGCTCGCCGCAGCCGAACGACCGAGCGCAGCGAGTCAGTGAGCGAGGAA
GCGGAAGAGCGCCCAATACGCAAACCGCCTCTCCCCGCGCGTTGGCCGATTCATTAATGCAGCTGGCACG
ACAGGTTTCCCGACTGGAAAGCGGGCAGTGAGCGCAACGCAATTAATGTGAGTTAGCTCACTCATTAGGC
ACCCCAGGCTTTACACTTTATGCTTCCGGCTCGTATGTTGTGTGGAATTGTGAGCGGATAACAATTTCAC
ACAGGAAACAGCTATGACCATGATTACGCCAAGCTGTAAGTTTAAACATGATCTTACTAACTAACTATTC
TCATTTAAATTTTCAGAGCTTAAAAATGGCTGAAATCACTCACAACGATGGATACGCTAACAACTTGGAA
ATGAAATAAGCTTGCATGC
Features (pLannotate 1.2.2; 14 found; start..end, strand, type, name):
   1629..1730    +  CDS            sng-1 (fragment): SNG1_CAEEL - Experimental evidence at transcript level: Swiss-Prot protein existence level 2. From Caenorhabditis elegans.
   1849..1932    +  CDS            sng-1 (fragment): SNG1_CAEEL - Experimental evidence at transcript level: Swiss-Prot protein existence level 2. From Caenorhabditis elegans.
   3503..4996    +  CDS            CRY2PHR: N-terminal photolyase homology region of Arabidopsis thaliana cryptochrome 2 binds to CIB1 upon exposure to blue light (Kennedy et al., 2010)
   5748..5900    +  CDS            aex-5 (fragment): AEX5_CAEEL - Also known as kpc-3 From Caenorhabditis elegans.
   6028..6063    +  CDS            rop (fragment): Rop protein, which maintains plasmids at low copy number; rop
   6165..6264    +  misc_feature   bom (fragment): basis of mobility region from pBR322
   6362..6466    +  promoter       AmpR promoter: bla
   6467..7327    +  CDS            AmpR: β-lactamase; bla; confers resistance to ampicillin, carbenicillin, and related antibiotics
   7498..8086    +  rep_origin     ori: high-copy-number ColE1/pMB1/pBR322/pUC origin of replication
   8269..8361    +  CDS            lacI (fragment): lac repressor; lacI; The lac repressor binds to the lac operator to inhibit transcription in E. coli. This inhibition can be relieved by adding lactose or isopropyl-β-D-thiogalactopyranoside (IPTG).
   8374..8395    +  protein_bind   CAP binding site: CAP binding activates transcription in the presence of cAMP. E. coli catabolite activator protein
   8410..8440    +  promoter       lac promoter: promoter for the E. coli lac operon
   8448..8464    +  protein_bind   lac operator: The lac repressor binds to the lac operator to inhibit transcription in E. coli. This inhibition can be relieved by adding lactose or isopropyl-β-D-thiogalactopyranoside (IPTG). lac repressor encoded by lacI
   8618..6       -  misc_feature   MCS (fragment) (across the origin): pUC18/19 multiple cloning site
