[The description below was written by a language model from this plasmid's Addgene catalogue record and pLannotate feature annotations shown in this document.]
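Description:
pDV12 [psng-1::SNG-1::CRY2olig(535)] is a C. elegans expression plasmid built on a pUC19 backbone. It is propagated in E. coli at high copy through the ColE1/pUC-type origin and selected with ampicillin via the β-lactamase gene and its own promoter. Remnants of the pUC lac region (CAP site, lac promoter and operator, part of the multiple cloning site) and short rop, bom and lacI fragments are also annotated and have no stated role in the worm.

The payload is a fusion of the C. elegans synaptic vesicle protein synaptogyrin (SNG-1) to Arabidopsis thaliana cryptochrome 2. The CRY2 portion covers residues 1–535 and carries the E490G "olig" mutation, which enhances blue-light-induced homo-oligomerisation. According to the name and stated purpose, expression is driven by the sng-1 promoter to give pan-neuronal expression. The feature table does not annotate this promoter, but the unannotated stretch upstream of the first sng-1 coding fragment is where it would be expected. The sng-1 coding region is detected only as two short fragments, with a long unannotated stretch before CRY2. This may reflect a genomic, intron-containing sng-1 sequence, though the record does not say so. The CRY2 photolyase homology region follows. A downstream aex-5 fragment is also annotated; the record does not explain it or name a 3′ UTR.

The associated publication title indicates use in optogenetic silencing of synaptic transmission: anchoring light-clustering CRY2 on synaptic vesicles allows rapid, reversible vesicle clustering under illumination. The sequenced record is 8,629 nt, considerably larger than the catalogue's 5,000 bp total, so the listed sizes should be treated as approximate.
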