Addgene plasmid #197596: pDV12 [psng-1::SNG-1::CRY2olig(535)]
Purpose: Pan-neuronal expression of SNG-1::CRY2olig(535) in neurons of C. elegans
Depositing lab: Alexander Gottschalk. Depositing organization: Goethe-Universitaet Frankfurt am Main. Publication: Rapid and reversible optogenetic silencing of synaptic transmission by clustering of synaptic vesicles. Vettkotter D, Schneider M, Goulden BD, Dill H, Liewald J, Zeiler S, Guldan J, Ates YA, Watanabe S, Gottschalk A. Nat Commun. 2022 Dec 19;13(1):7827. doi: 10.1038/s41467-022-35324-z. PubMed 36535932.
Backbone
  Vector backbone: pUC19
  Backbone manufacturer: Joachim Messing
  Backbone size w/o insert (bp): 2686
  Total vector size (bp): 5000
  Vector type: Worm Expression
Growth in bacteria
  Bacterial resistance: Ampicillin, 100 μg/mL
  Growth temperature: 37°C
  Growth strain: DH5alpha
  Copy number: High Copy
Gene/Insert
  Gene/Insert name: Synaptogyrin-CRY2 (E490G + residues 1-535) (alt names: SNG-1::CRY2olig(535); SNG-1; CRY2)
  Species: C. elegans (nematode), A. thaliana (mustard weed)
  Insert size (bp): 3483
  Mutation: E490G
  Entrez Gene: CRY2 (a.k.a. AT1G04400, AT-PHH1, ATCRY2, CRYPTOCHROME 2 APOPROTEIN, F19P19.14, F19P19_14, FHA, PHH1, cryptochrome 2); sng-1 (a.k.a. CELE_T08A9.3)
Terms and licenses: Academic/Nonprofit Terms; Industry Terms: Not Available to Industry
How to cite: pDV12 [psng-1::SNG-1::CRY2olig(535)] was a gift from Alexander Gottschalk (Addgene plasmid # 197596 ; http://n2t.net/addgene:197596 ; RRID:Addgene_197596)
